Addgene plasmid #239463: pSG1040-rA1-SaKKH-2xUGI_P2A_EGFP
Purpose: Cytosine base editor with codon-optimized S. aureus KKH Cas9, rAPOBEC1 deaminase, and 2x UGI. EGFP can be used as a transfection marker.
Depositing lab: Alexis Komor. Depositing organization: University of California, San Diego (UCSD).
Backbone
  Vector backbone: pBR322
  Backbone size w/o insert (bp): 4361
  Total vector size (bp): 8799
  Vector type: Mammalian Expression, CRISPR
Growth in bacteria
  Bacterial resistance: Ampicillin, 100 μg/mL
  Growth temperature: 37°C
  Growth strain: DH5alpha
  Copy number: High Copy
Gene/Insert
  Gene/Insert name: S.a. rA1 CBE 2xUGI (alt name: CBE)
  Species: Synthetic
  Promoter: CMV
  Tag / fusion protein: EGFP (C terminal on insert)
  Cloning method: Other
  Sequencing primers: 5′ CGCAAATGGGCGGTAGGCGTG
Terms and licenses: Academic/Nonprofit Terms; Industry Terms: Not Available to Industry
How to cite: pSG1040-rA1-SaKKH-2xUGI_P2A_EGFP was a gift from Alexis Komor (Addgene plasmid # 239463 ; http://n2t.net/addgene:239463 ; RRID:Addgene_239463)
