[The description below was written by a language model from this plasmid's Addgene catalogue record and pLannotate feature annotations shown in this document.]
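Description:
pSG1040-rA1-SaKKH-2xUGI_P2A_EGFP is an 8.8 kb mammalian expression plasmid encoding a cytosine base editor for CRISPR-directed C-to-T editing. The catalogue lists the backbone as pBR322. It is maintained in E. coli as a high-copy plasmid through a ColE1/pMB1-type origin, with selection by the β-lactamase (AmpR) gene and its own promoter. Short remnants of lac regulatory elements, a bom fragment and fragments of an MCS and the SV40 promoter are annotated, and these appear to be backbone leftovers rather than functional parts.

The payload is a single open reading frame driven by the CMV immediate-early enhancer and promoter and terminated by the bGH polyadenylation signal. A T7 promoter sits just upstream of the coding region. The fusion begins with rat APOBEC1 cytidine deaminase, followed by a codon-optimized Staphylococcus aureus Cas9 carrying the KKH variant changes, which relax the PAM requirement of SaCas9 and broaden the range of targetable sites. According to the name and stated purpose, two copies of the phage PBS2 uracil glycosylase inhibitor (UGI) follow. The automated annotation flags only one UGI, but the unannotated interval between Cas9 and that copy is large enough to hold the other. UGI blocks uracil excision after deamination, which favours the desired edit. EGFP follows and, per the construct name, is linked through a P2A self-cleaving peptide, so it is produced as a separate protein and serves as a transfection marker for identifying or sorting expressing cells.

No guide RNA cassette is annotated, so a compatible SaCas9 guide would presumably be supplied from a separate construct. The record does not state the Cas9 nickase or catalytic status.
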