Features (pLannotate 1.2.2; 18 found; start..end, strand, type, name):
    171..1031    -  CDS            AmpR: β-lactamase; bla; confers resistance to ampicillin, carbenicillin, and related antibiotics
   1032..1136    -  promoter       AmpR promoter: bla
   1207..1251    -  misc_feature   bom (fragment): basis of mobility region from pBR322
   1482..1785    +  enhancer       CMV enhancer: human cytomegalovirus immediate early enhancer
   1786..1989    +  promoter       CMV promoter: human cytomegalovirus (CMV) immediate early promoter
   2031..2049    +  promoter       T7 promoter: promoter for bacteriophage T7 RNA polymerase
   2120..2803    +  CDS            Apobec1: ABEC1_RAT - Experimental evidence at protein level: Swiss-Prot protein existence level 1. Catalytic component of the apolipoprotein B mRNA editing enzyme complex which is responsible for the postranscriptional editing of a CAA codon for Gln to a UAA codon for stop in the APOB mRNA. May also play a role in the epigenetic regulation of gene expression by participating in DNA demethylation. From Rattus norvegicus (Rat).
   2903..6055    +  CDS            cas9: CAS9_STAAU - Experimental evidence at protein level: Swiss-Prot protein existence level 1. CRISPR (clustered regularly interspaced short palindromic repeat) is an adaptive immune system that provides protection against mobile genetic elements (viruses, transposable elements and conjugative plasmids). CRISPR clusters contain spacers, sequences complementary to antecedent mobile elements, and target invading nucleic acids. CRISPR clusters are transcribed and processed into CRISPR RNA (crRNA). In type II CRISPR systems correct processing of pre-crRNA requires a trans- encoded small RNA (tracrRNA)
   6365..6613    +  CDS            UGI: UNGI_BPPB2 - Experimental evidence at protein level: Swiss-Prot protein existence level 1. This protein binds specifically and reversibly to the host uracil-DNA glycosylase, preventing removal of uracil residues from PBS2 DNA by the host uracil-excision repair system. From Bacillus phage PBS2 (Bacteriophage PBS2).
   6743..7459    +  CDS            EGFP: EGFP is a basic (constitutively fluorescent) green fluorescent protein published in 1996, derived from Aequorea victoria. It is reported to be a rapidly-maturing weak dimer with moderate acid sensitivity.
   7514..7738    +  polyA_signal   bGH poly(A) signal: bovine growth hormone polyadenylation signal
   7742..7763    +  promoter       SV40 promoter (fragment): SV40 enhancer and early promoter
   7768..7784    +  misc_feature   MCS (fragment): pBluescript multiple cloning site
   7833..7849    -  protein_bind   lac operator: The lac repressor binds to the lac operator to inhibit transcription in E. coli. This inhibition can be relieved by adding lactose or isopropyl-β-D-thiogalactopyranoside (IPTG). lac repressor encoded by lacI
   7857..7887    -  promoter       lac promoter: promoter for the E. coli lac operon
   7902..7923    -  protein_bind   CAP binding site: CAP binding activates transcription in the presence of cAMP. E. coli catabolite activator protein
   7936..8028    -  CDS            lacI (fragment): lac repressor; lacI; The lac repressor binds to the lac operator to inhibit transcription in E. coli. This inhibition can be relieved by adding lactose or isopropyl-β-D-thiogalactopyranoside (IPTG).
   8211..8799    -  rep_origin     ori: high-copy-number ColE1/pMB1/pBR322/pUC origin of replication
>Addgene plasmid #239463 | pSG1040-rA1-SaKKH-2xUGI_P2A_EGFP | addgene full sequence | sequence record 476830 | Addgene NGS Result
GAAGATCCTTTGATCTTTTCTACGGGGTCTGACACTCAGTGGAACGAAAACTCACGTTAAGGGATTTTGG
TCATGAGATTATCAAAAAGGATCTTCACCTAGATCCTTTTAAATTAAAAATGAAGTTTTAAATCAATCTA
AAGTATATATGAGTAAACTTGGTCTGACAGTTACCAATGCTTAATCAGTGAGGCACCTATCTCAGCGATC
TGTCTATTTCGTTCATCCATAGTTGCCTGACTCCCCGTCGTGTAGATAACTACGATACGGGAGGGCTTAC
CATCTGGCCCCAGTGCTGCAATGATACCGCGGGACCCACGCTCACCGGCTCCAGATTTATCAGCAATAAA
CCAGCCAGCCGGAAGGGCCGAGCGCAGAAGTGGTCCTGCAACTTTATCCGCCTCCATCCAGTCTATTAAT
TGTTGCCGGGAAGCTAGAGTAAGTAGTTCGCCAGTTAATAGTTTGCGCAACGTTGTTGCCATTGCTACAG
GCATCGTGGTGTCACGCTCGTCGTTTGGTATGGCTTCATTCAGCTCCGGTTCCCAACGATCAAGGCGAGT
TACATGATCCCCCATGTTGTGCAAAAAAGCGGTTAGCTCCTTCGGTCCTCCGATCGTTGTCAGAAGTAAG
TTGGCCGCAGTGTTATCACTCATGGTTATGGCAGCACTGCATAATTCTCTTACTGTCATGCCATCCGTAA
GATGCTTTTCTGTGACTGGTGAGTACTCAACCAAGTCATTCTGAGAATAGTGTATGCGGCGACCGAGTTG
CTCTTGCCCGGCGTCAATACGGGATAATACCGCGCCACATAGCAGAACTTTAAAAGTGCTCATCATTGGA
AAACGTTCTTCGGGGCGAAAACTCTCAAGGATCTTACCGCTGTTGAGATCCAGTTCGATGTAACCCACTC
GTGCACCCAACTGATCTTCAGCATCTTTTACTTTCACCAGCGTTTCTGGGTGAGCAAAAACAGGAAGGCA
AAATGCCGCAAAAAAGGGAATAAGGGCGACACGGAAATGTTGAATACTCATACTCTTCCTTTTTCAATAT
TATTGAAGCATTTATCAGGGTTATTGTCTCATGAGCGGATACATATTTGAATGTATTTAGAAAAATAAAC
AAATAGGGGTTCCGCGCACATTTCCCCGAAAAGTGCCACCTGACGTCGACGGATCGGGAGATCGATCTCC
CGATCCCCTAGGGTCGACTCTCAGTACAATCTGCTCTGATGCCGCATAGTTAAGCCAGTATCTGCTCCCT
GCTTGTGTGTTGGAGGTCGCTGAGTAGTGCGCGAGCAAAATTTAAGCTACAACAAGGCAAGGCTTGACCG
ACAATTGCATGAAGAATCTGCTTAGGGTTAGGCGTTTTGCGCTGCTTCGCGATGTACGGGCCAGATATAC
GCGTTGACATTGATTATTGACTAGTTATTAATAGTAATCAATTACGGGGTCATTAGTTCATAGCCCATAT
ATTGAGTTCCGCGTTACATAACTTACGGTAAATGGCCCGCCTGGCTGACCGCCCAACGACCCCCGCCCAT
TGACGTCAATAATGACGTATGTTCCCATAGTAACGCCAATAGGGACTTTCCATTGACGTCAATGGGTGGA
GTATTTACGGTAAACTGCCCACTTGGCAGTACATCAAGTGTATCATATGCCAAGTACGCCCCCTATTGAC
GTCAATGACGGTAAATGGCCCGCCTGGCATTATGCCCAGTACATGACCTTATGGGACTTTCCTACTTGGC
AGTACATCTACGTATTAGTCATCGCTATTACCATGGTGATGCGGTTTTGGCAGTACATCAATGGGCGTGG
ATAGCGGTTTGACTCACGGGGATTTCCAAGTCTCCACCCCATTGACGTCAATGGGAGTTTGTTTTGGCAC
CAAAATCAACGGGACTTTCCAAAATGTCGTAACAACTCCGCCCCATTGACGCAAATGGGCGGTAGGCGTG
TACGGTGGGAGGTCTATATAAGCAGAGCTGGTTTAGTGAACCGTCAGATCCGCTAGAGATCCGCGGCCGC
TAATACGACTCACTATAGGGAGAGCCGCCACCATGAAACGGACAGCCGACGGAAGCGAGTTCGAGTCACC
AAAGAAGAAGCGGAAAGTCAGCTCAGAGACTGGCCCAGTGGCTGTGGACCCCACATTGAGACGGCGGATC
GAGCCCCATGAGTTTGAGGTATTCTTCGATCCGAGAGAGCTCCGCAAGGAGACCTGCCTGCTTTACGAAA
TTAATTGGGGGGGCCGGCACTCCATTTGGCGACATACATCACAGAACACTAACAAGCACGTCGAAGTCAA
CTTCATCGAGAAGTTCACGACAGAAAGATATTTCTGTCCGAACACAAGGTGCAGCATTACCTGGTTTCTC
AGCTGGAGCCCATGCGGCGAATGTAGTAGGGCCATCACTGAATTCCTGTCAAGGTATCCCCACGTCACTC
TGTTTATTTACATCGCAAGGCTGTACCACCACGCTGACCCCCGCAATCGACAAGGCCTGCGGGATTTGAT
CTCTTCAGGTGTGACTATCCAAATTATGACTGAGCAGGAGTCAGGATACTGCTGGAGAAACTTTGTGAAT
TATAGCCCGAGTAATGAAGCCCACTGGCCTAGGTATCCCCATCTGTGGGTACGACTGTACGTTCTTGAAC
TGTACTGCATCATACTGGGCCTGCCTCCTTGTCTCAACATTCTGAGAAGGAAGCAGCCACAGCTGACATT
CTTTACCATCGCTCTTCAGTCTTGTCATTACCAGCGACTGCCCCCACACATTCTCTGGGCCACCGGGTTG
AAATCCGGAGGATCTAGCGGAGGCTCCTCTGGCTCTGAGACACCTGGCACAAGCGAGAGCGCAACACCTG
AAAGCAGCGGGGGCAGCAGCGGGGGGTCAGGGAAGCGAAATTACATTCTGGGGCTGGCCATTGGCATTAC
ATCAGTGGGCTATGGCATCATTGACTACGAGACAAGGGACGTGATCGACGCCGGCGTGAGACTGTTCAAG
GAGGCCAACGTGGAGAACAATGAGGGCCGGAGATCCAAGAGGGGAGCAAGGCGCCTGAAGCGGAGAAGGC
GCCACAGAATCCAGAGAGTGAAGAAGCTGCTGTTCGATTACAACCTGCTGACCGACCACTCCGAGCTGTC
TGGCATCAATCCTTATGAGGCCAGAGTGAAGGGCCTGTCCCAGAAGCTGTCTGAGGAGGAGTTTAGCGCC
GCCCTGCTGCACCTGGCAAAGAGGAGAGGCGTGCACAACGTGAATGAGGTGGAGGAGGACACCGGCAACG
AGCTGTCCACAAAGGAGCAGATCAGCCGCAATTCCAAGGCCCTGGAGGAGAAGTATGTGGCCGAGCTGCA
GCTGGAGCGGCTGAAGAAGGATGGCGAGGTGAGGGGCTCCATCAATCGCTTCAAGACCTCTGACTACGTG
AAGGAGGCCAAGCAGCTGCTGAAGGTGCAGAAGGCCTACCACCAGCTGGATCAGTCCTTTATCGATACAT
ATATCGACCTGCTGGAGACAAGGCGCACATACTATGAGGGACCAGGAGAGGGCTCTCCCTTCGGCTGGAA
GGACATCAAGGAGTGGTACGAGATGCTGATGGGCCACTGCACCTATTTTCCAGAGGAGCTGAGAAGCGTG
AAGTACGCCTATAACGCCGATCTGTACAACGCCCTGAATGACCTGAACAACCTGGTCATCACCAGGGATG
AGAACGAGAAGCTGGAGTACTATGAGAAGTTCCAGATCATCGAGAACGTGTTCAAGCAGAAGAAGAAGCC
TACACTGAAGCAGATCGCCAAGGAGATCCTGGTGAACGAGGAGGACATCAAGGGCTACCGCGTGACCTCC
ACAGGCAAGCCAGAGTTCACCAATCTGAAGGTGTATCACGATATCAAGGACATCACAGCCCGGAAGGAGA
TCATCGAGAACGCCGAGCTGCTGGATCAGATCGCCAAGATCCTGACCATCTATCAGAGCTCCGAGGACAT
CCAGGAGGAGCTGACCAACCTGAATAGCGAGCTGACACAGGAGGAGATCGAGCAGATCAGCAATCTGAAG
GGCTACACCGGCACACACAACCTGAGCCTGAAGGCCATCAATCTGATCCTGGATGAGCTGTGGCACACAA
ACGACAATCAGATCGCCATCTTTAACCGGCTGAAGCTGGTGCCAAAGAAGGTGGACCTGTCCCAGCAGAA
GGAGATCCCAACCACACTGGTGGACGATTTCATCCTGTCTCCCGTGGTGAAGCGGAGCTTCATCCAGAGC
ATCAAAGTGATCAACGCCATCATCAAGAAGTACGGCCTGCCCAATGATATCATCATCGAGCTGGCCAGGG
AGAAGAACTCCAAGGACGCCCAGAAGATGATCAATGAGATGCAGAAGAGGAACCGCCAGACCAATGAGCG
GATCGAGGAGATCATCAGAACCACAGGCAAGGAGAACGCCAAGTACCTGATCGAGAAGATCAAGCTGCAC
GATATGCAGGAGGGCAAGTGTCTGTATTCTCTGGAGGCCATCCCTCTGGAGGACCTGCTGAACAATCCAT
TCAACTACGAGGTGGATCACATCATCCCCCGGAGCGTGAGCTTCGACAATTCTTTTAACAATAAGGTGCT
GGTGAAGCAGGAGGAGAACAGCAAGAAGGGCAATAGGACCCCTTTCCAGTACCTGTCTAGCTCCGATTCT
AAGATCAGCTACGAGACATTCAAGAAGCACATCCTGAATCTGGCCAAGGGCAAGGGCCGCATCAGCAAGA
CCAAGAAGGAGTACCTGCTGGAGGAGCGGGACATCAACAGATTCTCCGTGCAGAAGGACTTCATCAACCG
GAATCTGGTGGACACCAGATACGCCACACGCGGCCTGATGAATCTGCTGCGGTCTTATTTCAGAGTGAAC
AATCTGGATGTGAAGGTGAAGAGCATCAACGGCGGCTTCACCTCCTTTCTGCGGAGAAAGTGGAAGTTTA
AGAAGGAGCGCAACAAGGGCTATAAGCACCACGCCGAGGATGCCCTGATCATCGCCAATGCCGACTTCAT
CTTTAAGGAGTGGAAGAAGCTGGACAAGGCCAAGAAAGTGATGGAGAACCAGATGTTCGAGGAGAAGCAG
GCCGAGAGCATGCCCGAGATCGAGACAGAGCAGGAGTACAAGGAGATTTTCATCACACCTCACCAGATCA
AGCACATCAAGGACTTCAAGGACTACAAGTATTCTCACAGGGTGGATAAGAAGCCCAACCGCAAGCTGAT
CAATGACACCCTGTATAGCACACGGAAGGACGATAAGGGCAATACCCTGATCGTGAACAATCTGAACGGC
CTGTACGACAAGGATAATGACAAGCTGAAGAAGCTGATCAACAAGTCTCCCGAGAAGCTGCTGATGTACC
ACCACGATCCTCAGACATATCAGAAGCTGAAGCTGATCATGGAGCAGTACGGCGACGAGAAGAACCCACT
GTATAAGTACTATGAGGAGACAGGCAACTACCTGACAAAGTATAGCAAGAAGGATAATGGCCCCGTGATC
AAGAAGATCAAGTACTATGGCAACAAGCTGAATGCCCACCTGGACATCACCGACGATTACCCTAACTCTC
GCAATAAGGTGGTGAAGCTGAGCCTGAAGCCATACCGGTTCGACGTGTACCTGGACAACGGCGTGTATAA
GTTTGTGACAGTGAAGAATCTGGATGTGATCAAGAAGGAGAACTACTATGAGGTGAACAGCAAGTGCTAC
GAGGAGGCCAAGAAGCTGAAGAAGATCAGCAACCAGGCCGAGTTCATCGCCTCTTTTTACAAGAATGACC
TGATCAAGATCAATGGCGAGCTGTATAGAGTGATCGGCGTGAACAATGATCTGCTGAACAGAATCGAAGT
GAATATGATCGACATCACCTACAGGGAGTATCTGGAGAACATGAATGATAAGAGGCCCCCTCATATCATC
AAGACCATCGCCTCTAAGACACAGAGCATCAAGAAGTACAGCACAGACATCCTGGGGAACCTGTATGAAG
TCAAGAGCAAGAAACATCCTCAGATTATCAAGAAAAGTGGCGGGAGCGGCGGGAGCGGAGGGAGCACTAA
TCTGAGCGACATCATTGAGAAGGAGACTGGGAAACAGCTGGTCATTCAGGAGTCCATCCTGATGCTGCCT
GAGGAGGTGGAGGAAGTGATCGGCAACAAGCCAGAGTCTGACATCCTGGTGCACACCGCCTACGACGAGT
CCACAGATGAGAATGTGATGCTGCTGACCTCTGACGCCCCCGAGTATAAGCCTTGGGCCCTGGTCATCCA
GGATTCTAACGGCGAGAATAAGATCAAGATGCTGAGCGGAGGATCCGGAGGATCTGGAGGCAGCACCAAC
CTGTCTGACATCATCGAGAAGGAGACAGGCAAGCAGCTGGTCATCCAGGAGAGCATCCTGATGCTGCCCG
AAGAAGTCGAAGAAGTGATCGGAAACAAGCCTGAGAGCGATATCCTGGTCCATACCGCCTACGACGAGAG
TACCGACGAAAATGTGATGCTGCTGACATCCGACGCCCCAGAGTATAAGCCCTGGGCTCTGGTCATCCAG
GATTCCAACGGAGAGAACAAAATCAAAATGCTGTCTGGCGGCTCAAAAAGAACCGCCGACGGCAGCGAAT
TCGAGCCCAAGAAGAAGAGGAAAGTCGGAAGCGGAGCTACTAACTTCAGCCTGCTGAAGCAGGCTGGAGA
CGTGGAGGAGAACCCTGGACCTATGGTGAGCAAGGGCGAGGAGCTGTTCACCGGGGTGGTGCCCATCCTG
GTCGAGCTGGACGGCGACGTAAACGGCCACAAGTTCAGCGTGTCCGGCGAGGGCGAGGGCGATGCCACCT
ACGGCAAGCTGACCCTGAAGTTCATCTGCACCACCGGCAAGCTGCCCGTGCCCTGGCCCACCCTCGTGAC
CACCCTGACCTATGGAGTGCAGTGCTTCAGCCGCTACCCCGACCACATGAAGCAGCACGACTTCTTCAAG
TCCGCCATGCCCGAAGGCTACGTCCAGGAGCGCACCATCTTCTTCAAGGACGACGGCAACTACAAGACCC
GCGCCGAGGTGAAGTTCGAGGGCGACACCCTGGTGAACCGCATCGAGCTGAAGGGCATCGACTTCAAGGA
GGACGGCAACATCCTGGGGCACAAGCTGGAGTACAACTACAACAGCCACAACGTCTATATCATGGCCGAC
AAGCAGAAGAACGGCATCAAGGTGAACTTCAAGATCCGCCACAACATCGAGGACGGCAGCGTGCAGCTCG
CCGACCACTACCAGCAGAACACCCCCATCGGCGACGGCCCCGTGCTGCTGCCCGACAACCACTACCTGAG
CACCCAGTCCGCCCTGAGCAAAGACCCCAACGAGAAGCGCGATCACATGGTCCTGCTGGAGTTCGTGACC
GCCGCCGGGATCACTCTCGGCATGGACGAGCTGTACAAGTAACCGGTCATCATCACCATCACCATTGAGT
TTAAACCCGCTGATCAGCCTCGACTGTGCCTTCTAGTTGCCAGCCATCTGTTGTTTGCCCCTCCCCCGTG
CCTTCCTTGACCCTGAAAGGTGCCACTCCCACTGTCCTTTCCTAATAAAATGAGGAAATTGCATCGCATT
GTCTGAGTAGGTGTCATTCTATTCTGGGGGGTGGGGTGGGGCAGGACAGCAAGGGGGAGGATTGGGAAGA
CAATAGCAGGCATGCTGGGGATGCGGTGGGCTCTATGGCTTCTGAGGCGGAAAGAACCAGCTGGGGCTCG
ATACCGTCGACCTCTAGCTAGAGCTTGGCGTAATCATGGTCATAGCTGTTTCCTGTGTGAAATTGTTATC
CGCTCACAATTCCACACAACATACAAGCCGGAAGCATAAAGTGTAAAGCCTAGGGTGCCTAATGAGTGAG
CTAACTCACATTAATTGCGTTGCGCTCACTGCCCGCTTTCCAGTCGGGAAACCTGTCGTGCCAGCTGCAT
TAATGAATCGGCCAACGCGCGGGGAGAGGCGGTTTGCGTATTGGGCGCACTTCCGCTTCCTCGCTCACTG
ACTCGCTGCGCTCGGTCGTTCGGCTGCGGCGAGCGGTATCAGCTCACTCAAAGGCGGTAATACGGTTATC
CACAGAATCAGAGGATAACGCAGGAAAGAACATGTGAGCAAAAGGCCAGCAAAAGGCCAGGAACCGTAAA
AAGGCCGCGTTGCTGGCGTTTTTCCATAGGCTCCGCCCCCCTGACGAGCATCACAAAAATCGACGCTCAA
GTCAGAGGTGGCGAAACCCGACAGGACTATAAAGATACCAGGCGTTTCCCCCTGGAAGCTCCCTCGTGCG
CTCTCCTGTTCCGACCCTGCCGCTTACCGGATACCTGTCCGCCTTTCTCCCTTCGGGAAGCGTGGCGCTT
TCTCATAGCTCACGCTGTAGGTATCTCAGTTCGGTGTAGGTCGTTCGCTCCAAGCTGGGCTGTGTGCACG
AACCCCCCGTTCAGCCCGACCGCTGCGCCTTATCCGGTAACTATCGTCTTGAGTCCAACCCGGTAAGACA
CGACTTATCGCCACTGGCAGCAGCCACTGGTAACAGGATTAGCAGAGCGAGGTATGTAGGCGGTGCTACA
GAGTTCTTGAAGTGGTGGCCTAACTACGGCTACACTAGAAGAACAGTATTTGGTATCTGCGCTCTGCTGA
AGCCAGTTACCTTCGGAAAAAGAGTTGGTAGCTCTTGATCCGGCAAACAAACCACCGCTGGTAGCGGTGG
TTTTTTTGTTTGCAAGCAGCAGATTACGCGCAGAAAAAAAGGATCTCAA
